Addgene plasmid #97027: 371-B
Purpose: (Empty Backbone) His6-tev-yORF
Depositing lab: Chris Jeans. Depositing organization: University of California, Berkeley.
Backbone
  Vector backbone: pET
  Backbone size (bp): 4798
  Vector type: Bacterial Expression
  Promoter: T7
  Tag / fusion protein: His6 (N terminal on backbone); TEV cleavage site (N terminal on backbone)
Growth in bacteria
  Bacterial resistance: Ampicillin, 100 μg/mL
  Growth temperature: 37°C
  Growth strain: DH5alpha
  Copy number: Low Copy
Gene/Insert
  Cloning method: Ligation Independent Cloning
  Sequencing primers: 5′ T7 Forward; 3′ T7 Reverse
Terms and licenses: Academic/Nonprofit Terms; Industry Terms: Not Available to Industry
Depositor comments: This plasmid is an empty vector to be used with a LIC cloning protocol. It has a TEV cleavable His6 fusion tag on the N-terminusTo clone into this vector, add LIC fusion tags to the 5' end of your PCR primers. Forward - 5'TACTTCCAATCCAATGCA3' Reverse - 5'TTATCCACTTCCAATGTTATTA3' Linearize the plasmid with SspI and gel purify. When digesting the DNA with T4 polymerase for LIC, use dCTP for insert and dGTP for vector. Series 9 vectors have BioBrick restriction sites to facilitate subcloning reactions to make polycistronic expression vectors. NotI, PacI, AsiSI, and SbfI are the restriction enzyme sites that flank your open reading frame. More information on this vector can be found through http://qb3.berkeley.edu/qb3/macrolab/. In the 371-Series plasmids, upstream of each ribosome binding site is a Csy4 target sequence that allows the polycistronic mRNA to be cleaved upstream of each message when your plasmid is co-expressed with the Csy4 protein. By cleaving the message we hope to avoid detrimental mRNA structures that may result from having a long polycistronic message.
How to cite: 371-B was a gift from Chris Jeans (Addgene plasmid # 97027 ; http://n2t.net/addgene:97027 ; RRID:Addgene_97027)
