[The description below was written by a language model from this plasmid's Addgene catalogue record and pLannotate feature annotations shown in this document.]
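Description:
371-B is an empty pET-family bacterial expression backbone of about 4.8 kb, designed to accept an open reading frame by ligation-independent cloning (LIC) and express it in E. coli with an N-terminal His6 tag that can be removed with TEV protease. It is selected with ampicillin through the bla gene and its promoter. It replicates from a ColE1/pMB1-type origin accompanied by the pBR322 bom region and the rop gene, which is consistent with its listing as low copy. The annotated tetracycline-resistance fragments and tet promoter flank the expression cassette. They appear to be remnants of the pBR322-derived backbone, interrupted by the cassette, rather than a functional marker.

The expression cassette starts with a T7 promoter, so transcription requires a host that supplies T7 RNA polymerase. Next comes a CRISPR direct-repeat element, which corresponds to the Csy4 target sequence described by the depositor. It is followed by the T7 gene 10 ribosome binding site, the 6xHis tag, a TEV recognition site, the cloning position and a T7 terminator. The short "SET1" fragment annotated just before the terminator is probably a similarity hit to T7 gene 10-derived sequence, since the record describes no solubility tag.

The vector is linearised with SspI for LIC. The insert position is flanked by BioBrick-style NotI, PacI, AsiSI and SbfI sites, which allow cassettes to be subcloned together into polycistronic expression constructs. In the 371 series, co-expressing Csy4 cleaves the polycistronic transcript upstream of each ribosome binding site. This is intended to avoid detrimental secondary structures in long messages, which makes the plasmid a building block for multi-protein co-expression and affinity purification.
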