Features (pLannotate 1.2.2; 16 found; start..end, strand, type, name):
    104..208     +  promoter       AmpR promoter: bla
    209..1069    +  CDS            AmpR: β-lactamase; bla; confers resistance to ampicillin, carbenicillin, and related antibiotics
   1240..1828    +  rep_origin     ori: high-copy-number ColE1/pMB1/pBR322/pUC origin of replication
   2019..2154    -  misc_feature   bom: basis of mobility region from pBR322
   2256..2447    -  CDS            rop: Rop protein, which maintains plasmids at low copy number; rop
   2464..2844    +  CDS            YPB1_ECOLX: Protein predicted: Swiss-Prot protein existence level 4. From Escherichia coli.
   3086..3986    -  CDS            TcR (fragment): tetracycline efflux protein; tet; confers resistance to tetracycline
   4008..4026    +  promoter       T7 promoter: promoter for bacteriophage T7 RNA polymerase
   4091..4118    +  ncRNA          CRISPR-DR4: Accession: RF01317 - CRISPR RNA direct repeat element
   4136..4158    +  RBS            RBS: efficient ribosome binding site from bacteriophage T7 gene 10 (Olins and Rangwala, 1989)
   4178..4195    +  CDS            6xHis: 6xHis affinity tag
   4196..4212    +  CDS            TEV site (fragment): tobacco etch virus (TEV) protease recognition and cleavage site
   4288..4337    +  CDS            SET1 (fragment): solubility-enhancement tag derived from T7 phage gene 10B
   4345..4392    +  terminator     T7 terminator: transcription terminator for bacteriophage T7 RNA polymerase
   4418..4710    -  CDS            TcR (fragment): tetracycline efflux protein; tet; confers resistance to tetracycline
   4758..4786    -  promoter       tet promoter: E. coli promoter for tetracycline efflux protein gene
>Addgene plasmid #97027 | 371-B | addgene full sequence | sequence record 182504 | Addgene NGS Result
TTCTTGAAGACGAAAGGGCCTCGTGATACGCCTATTTTTATAGGTTAATGTCATGATAATAATGGTTTCT
TAGACGTCAGGTGGCACTTTTCGGGGAAATGTGCGCGGAACCCCTATTTGTTTATTTTTCTAAATACATT
CAAATATGTATCCGCTCATGAGACAATAACCCTGATAAATGCTTCAATAACATTGAAAAAGGAAGAGTAT
GAGTATTCAACATTTCCGTGTCGCCCTTATTCCCTTTTTTGCGGCATTTTGCCTTCCTGTTTTTGCTCAC
CCAGAAACGCTGGTGAAAGTAAAAGATGCTGAAGATCAGTTGGGTGCACGAGTGGGTTACATCGAACTGG
ATCTCAACAGCGGTAAGATCCTTGAGAGTTTTCGCCCCGAAGAACGTTTTCCAATGATGAGCACTTTTAA
AGTTCTGCTATGTGGCGCGGTATTATCCCGTGTTGACGCCGGGCAAGAGCAACTCGGTCGCCGCATACAC
TATTCTCAGAATGACTTGGTTGAGTACTCACCAGTCACAGAAAAGCATCTTACGGATGGCATGACAGTAA
GAGAATTATGCAGTGCTGCCATAACCATGAGTGATAACACTGCGGCCAACTTACTTCTGACAACGATCGG
AGGACCGAAGGAGCTAACCGCTTTTTTGCACAACATGGGGGATCATGTAACTCGCCTTGATCGTTGGGAA
CCGGAGCTGAATGAAGCCATACCAAACGACGAGCGTGACACCACGATGCCTGCAGCAATGGCAACAACGT
TGCGCAAACTATTAACTGGCGAACTACTTACTCTAGCTTCCCGGCAACAATTAATAGACTGGATGGAGGC
GGATAAAGTTGCAGGACCACTTCTGCGCTCGGCCCTTCCGGCTGGCTGGTTTATTGCTGATAAATCTGGA
GCCGGTGAGCGTGGGTCTCGCGGTATCATTGCAGCACTGGGGCCAGATGGTAAGCCCTCCCGTATCGTAG
TTATCTACACGACGGGGAGTCAGGCAACTATGGATGAACGAAATAGACAGATCGCTGAGATAGGTGCCTC
ACTGATTAAGCATTGGTAACTGTCAGACCAAGTTTACTCATATATACTTTAGATTGATTTAAAACTTCAT
TTTTAATTTAAAAGGATCTAGGTGAAGATCCTTTTTGATAATCTCATGACCAAAATCCCTTAACGTGAGT
TTTCGTTCCACTGAGCGTCAGACCCCGTAGAAAAGATCAAAGGATCTTCTTGAGATCCTTTTTTTCTGCG
CGTAATCTGCTGCTTGCAAACAAAAAAACCACCGCTACCAGCGGTGGTTTGTTTGCCGGATCAAGAGCTA
CCAACTCTTTTTCCGAAGGTAACTGGCTTCAGCAGAGCGCAGATACCAAATACTGTCCTTCTAGTGTAGC
CGTAGTTAGGCCACCACTTCAAGAACTCTGTAGCACCGCCTACATACCTCGCTCTGCTAATCCTGTTACC
AGTGGCTGCTGCCAGTGGCGATAAGTCGTGTCTTACCGGGTTGGACTCAAGACGATAGTTACCGGATAAG
GCGCAGCGGTCGGGCTGAACGGGGGGTTCGTGCACACAGCCCAGCTTGGAGCGAACGACCTACACCGAAC
TGAGATACCTACAGCGTGAGCTATGAGAAAGCGCCACGCTTCCCGAAGGGAGAAAGGCGGACAGGTATCC
GGTAAGCGGCAGGGTCGGAACAGGAGAGCGCACGAGGGAGCTTCCAGGGGGAAACGCCTGGTATCTTTAT
AGTCCTGTCGGGTTTCGCCACCTCTGACTTGAGCGTCGATTTTTGTGATGCTCGTCAGGGGGGCGGAGCC
TATGGAAAAACGCCAGCAACGCGGCCTTTTTACGGTTCCTGGCCTTTTGCTGGCCTTTTGCTCACATGTT
CTTTCCTGCGTTATCCCCTGATTCTGTGGATAACCGTATTACCGCCTTTGAGTGAGCTGATACCGCTCGC
CGCAGCCGAACGACCGAGCGCAGCGAGTCAGTGAGCGAGGAAGCGGAAGAGGCGCGCCATGCGGTATTTT
CTCCTTACGCATCTGTGCGGTATTTCACACCGCAATGGTGCACTCTCAGTACAATCTGCTCTGATGCCGC
ATAGTTAAGCCAGTATACACTCCGCTATCGCTACGTGACTGGGTCATGGCTGCGCCCCGACACCCGCCAA
CACCCGCTGACGCGCCCTGACGGGCTTGTCTGCTCCCGGCATCCGCTTACAGACAAGCTGTGACCGTCTC
CGGGAGCTGCATGTGTCAGAGGTTTTCACCGTCATCACCGAAACGCGCGAGGCAGCTGCGGTAAAGCTCA
TCAGCGTGGTCGTGAAGCGATTCACAGATGTCTGCCTGTTCATCCGCGTCCAGCTCGTTGAGTTTCTCCA
GAAGCGTTAATGTCTGGCTTCTGATAAAGCGGGCCATGTTAAGGGCGGTTTTTTCCTGTTTGGTCACTGA
TGCCTCCGTGTAAGGGGGATTTCTGTTCATGGGGGTAATGATACCGATGAAACGAGAGAGGATGCTCACG
ATACGGGTTACTGATGATGAACATGCCCGGTTACTGGAACGTTGTGAGGGTAAACAACTGGCGGTATGGA
TGCGGCGGGACCAGAGAAAAATCACTCAGGGTCAATGCCAGCGCTTCGTTAATACAGATGTAGGTGTTCC
ACAGGGTAGCCAGCAGCATCCTGCGATGCAGATCCGGAACATAATGGTGCAGGGCGCTGACTTCCGCGTT
TCCAGACTTTACGAAACACGGAAACCGAAGACCATTCATGTTGTTGCTCAGGTCGCAGACGTTTTGCAGC
AGCAGTCGCTTCACGTTCGCTCGCGTATCGGTGATTCATTCTGCTAACCAGTAAGGCAACCCCGCCAGCC
TAGCCGGGTCCTCAACGACAGGAGCACGATCATGCGCACCCGTGGCCAGGACCCAACGCTGCCCGAGATG
CGCCGCGTGCGGCTGCTGGAGATGGCGGACGCGATGGATATGTTCTGCCAAGGGTTGGTTTGCGCATTCA
CAGTTCTCCGCAAGAATTGATTGGCTCCAATTCTTGGAGTGGTGAATCCGTTAGCGAGGTGCCGCCGGCT
TCCATTCAGGTCGAGGTGGCCCGGCTCCATGCACCGCGACGCAACGCGGGGAGGCAGACAAGGTATAGGG
CGGCGCCTACAATCCATGCCAACCCGTTCCATGTGCTCGCCGAGGCGGCATAAATCGCCGTGACGATCAG
CGGTCCAATGATCGAAGTTAGGCTGGTAAGAGCCGCGAGCGATCCTTGAAGCTGTCCCTGATGGTCGTCA
TCTACCTGCCTGGACAGCATGGCCTGCAACGCGGGCATCCCGATGCCGCCGGAAGCGAGAAGAATCATAA
TGGGGAAGGCCATCCAGCCTCGCGTCGCGAACGCCAGCAAGACGTAGCCCAGCGCGTCGGCCGCCATGCC
GGCGATAATGGCCTGCTTCTCGCCGAAACGTTTGGTGGCGGGACCAGTGACGAAGGCTTGAGCGAGGGCG
TGCAAGATTCCGAATACCGCAAGCGACAGGCCGATCATCGTCGCGCTCCAGCGAAAGCGGTCCTCGCCGA
AAATGACCCAGAGCGCTGCCGGCACCTGTCCTACGAGTTGCATGATAAAGAAGACAGTCATAAGTGCGGC
GACGATAGTCATGCCCCGCGCCCACCGGAAGGAGCTGACTGGGTTGAAGGCTCTCAAGGGCATCGGTCGA
CGCTCTCCCTTATGCGACTCCTGCATTAGGAAGCAGCCCAGTAGTAGGTTGAGGCCGTTGAGCACCGCCG
CCGCAAGGAATGGTGCATGCAAGGAGATGGCGCCCAACAGTCCCCCGGCCACGGGGCCTGCCACCATACC
CACGCCGAAACAAGCGCTCATGAGCCCGAAGTGGCGAGCCCGATCTTCCCCATCGGTGATGTCGGCGATA
TAGGCGCCAGCAACCGCACCTGTGGCGCCGGTGATGCCGGCCACGATGCGTCCGGCGTAGAGGATCGAGA
TCTCGATCCCGCGAAATTAATACGACTCACTATAGGGAGACCACAACGGTTTCCCTCTAGTGCCGGCTCC
GGAGAGCTCTTTAATGCGGCCGCTTAATTAAGTTCACTGCCGTATAGGCAGCTAAGAAAATTAACTAGAA
ATAATTTTGTTTAACTTTAAGAAGGAGATATACATATGAAATCTTCTCACCATCACCATCACCATGAAAA
CCTGTACTTCCAATCCAATATTGGAAGTGGATAACGGATCGCGATCGCCCTGCAGGCCGGCCGGTACCAC
GCGTGCGCGCTGATCCGGCTGCTAACAAAGCCCGAAAGGAAGCTGAGTTGGCTGCTGCCACCGCTGAGCA
ATAACTAGCATAACCCCTTGGGGCCTCTAAACGGGTCTTGAGGGGTTTTTTGCTGAAAGGAGGAACTATA
TCCGGATATCCACAGGACGGGTGTGGTCGCCATGATCGCGTAGTCGATAGTGGCTCCAAGTAGCGAAGCG
AGCAGGACTGGGCGGCGGCCAAAGCGGTCGGACAGTGCTCCGAGAACGGGTGCGCATAGAAATTGCATCA
ACGCATATAGCGCTAGCAGCACGCCATAGTGACTGGCGATGCTGTCGGAATGGACGATATCCCGCAAGAG
GCCCGGCAGTACCGGCATAACCAAGCCTATGCCTACAGCATCCAGGGTGACGGTGCCGAGGATGACGATG
AGCGCATTGTTAGATTTCATACACGGTGCCTGACTGCGTTAGCAATTTAACTGTGATAAACTACCGCATT
AAAGCTTATCGATGATAAGCTGTCAAACATGAGAA
